Addgene plasmid #228808: EGFP_SeV_RdRP
Purpose: Expression of Sendai virus RdRP
Depositing lab: Shravanti Rampalli. Depositing organization: Institute of Genomics and Integrative Biology (CSIR-IGIB). Publication: A cytoplasmic form of EHMT1N methylates viral proteins to enable inclusion body maturation and efficient viral replication. Biligiri KK, Sharma NR, Mohanty A, Sarkar DP, Vemula PK, Rampalli S. PLoS Biol. 2024 Nov 7;22(11):e3002871. doi: 10.1371/journal.pbio.3002871. eCollection 2024 Nov. PubMed 39509467.
Backbone
  Vector backbone: pEGFP-C1
  Backbone size w/o insert (bp): 4733
  Vector type: Mammalian Expression
Growth in bacteria
  Bacterial resistance: Kanamycin, 50 μg/mL
  Growth temperature: 37°C
  Growth strain: DH5alpha
  Copy number: High Copy
Gene/Insert
  Gene/Insert name: RdRP (alt name: Large)
  Species: Sendai virus
  Insert size (bp): 6687
  Tag / fusion protein: EGFP (N terminal on backbone)
  Cloning method: Restriction Enzyme; 5′ cloning site SalI (unknown if destroyed); 3′ cloning site SacII (unknown if destroyed)
Resource information
  A portion of this plasmid was derived from a plasmid made by: cDNA from infected cells
Terms and licenses: Academic/Nonprofit Terms; Industry Terms: Not Available to Industry
Depositor comments: Please visit https://doi.org/10.1101/2023.11.01.564969 for bioRxiv preprint.
How to cite: EGFP_SeV_RdRP was a gift from Shravanti Rampalli (Addgene plasmid # 228808 ; http://n2t.net/addgene:228808 ; RRID:Addgene_228808)
