[The description below was written by a language model from this plasmid's Addgene catalogue record and pLannotate feature annotations shown in this document.]
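Description:
EGFP_SeV_RdRP is a mammalian expression plasmid built on the pEGFP-C1 backbone to express the Sendai virus RNA-dependent RNA polymerase (the Large, or L, protein) as a fusion with EGFP at its N terminus. The L coding sequence, derived from cDNA of infected cells, was inserted between the SalI and SacII sites of the multiple cloning site, downstream of and in frame with EGFP. Transcription of the fusion is driven by the human cytomegalovirus immediate early enhancer and promoter and terminated by the SV40 polyadenylation signal. In bacteria the plasmid is maintained at high copy through a ColE1/pUC-type origin and selected with kanamycin. The NeoR/KanR gene (Tn5 aminoglycoside phosphotransferase) sits behind both a bacterial bla promoter and the SV40 early promoter, with an HSV TK polyadenylation signal, so it can also confer G418 resistance in mammalian cells. An f1 origin from the backbone is also present.

The catalogue entry and the sequenced record do not agree. The entry lists an insert of 6,687 bp in a 4,733 bp backbone, which implies a plasmid of roughly 11.4 kb, whereas the sequence record is 8,081 nt. In it the L feature is annotated as a fragment of about 3.3 kb spanning the numbering origin. The sequenced plasmid therefore appears to contain only part of the L open reading frame, or the assembly is incomplete; the record does not resolve which. The stated purpose is expression of the Sendai virus polymerase. The EGFP tag would allow the protein to be visualised in transfected cells, consistent with the associated work on viral inclusion bodies and replication.
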