Features (pLannotate 1.2.2; 16 found; start..end, strand, type, name):
   2890..2918    +  misc_feature   MCS (fragment): multiple cloning site
   2930..3014    +  CDS            large T antigen (fragment): large T antigen from SV40 (simian virus 40)
   3037..3158    +  polyA_signal   SV40 poly(A) signal: SV40 polyadenylation signal
   3192..3620    -  rep_origin     f1 ori (sequence partly withheld): f1 bacteriophage origin of replication; arrow indicates direction of (+) strand synthesis
   3647..3751    +  promoter       AmpR promoter: bla
   3753..4110    +  promoter       SV40 promoter: SV40 enhancer and early promoter
   4145..4939    +  CDS            NeoR/KanR: aminoglycoside phosphotransferase from Tn5; aph(3')-II (or nptII); confers resistance to neomycin, kanamycin, and G418 (Geneticin®)
   4960..5112    +  CDS            ble (fragment): BLE_KLEPN - Experimental evidence at protein level: Swiss-Prot protein existence level 1. Binding protein with a strong affinity to the bleomycin family of antibiotics. Binds to CL990; an antimitotic-antibiotic compound. From Klebsiella pneumoniae.
   5171..5218    +  polyA_signal   HSV TK poly(A) signal: herpes simplex virus thymidine kinase polyadenylation signal (Cole and Stacy, 1985)
   5309..5325    -  polyA_signal   bGH poly(A) signal (fragment): bovine growth hormone polyadenylation signal
   5547..6135    +  rep_origin     ori: high-copy-number ColE1/pMB1/pBR322/pUC origin of replication
   6310..6613    +  enhancer       CMV enhancer: human cytomegalovirus immediate early enhancer
   6614..6817    +  promoter       CMV promoter: human cytomegalovirus (CMV) immediate early promoter
   6862..7578    +  CDS            EGFP: EGFP is a basic (constitutively fluorescent) green fluorescent protein published in 1996, derived from Aequorea victoria. It is reported to be a rapidly-maturing weak dimer with moderate acid sensitivity.
   7579..7624    +  misc_feature   MCS (fragment): multiple cloning site
   7630..2893    +  CDS            L (fragment) (across the origin): L_SENDZ - Experimental evidence at protein level: Swiss-Prot protein existence level 1. RNA-directed RNA polymerase that catalyzes the replication of viral genomic RNA. The template is composed of the viral RNA tightly encapsidated by the nucleoprotein (N). The replicase mode is dependent on intracellular N protein concentration. In this mode, the polymerase replicates the whole viral genome without recognizing transcriptional signals, and the replicated genome is not caped or polyadenylated. From Sendai virus (strain Z) (SeV) (Sendai virus (strain HVJ)).
>Addgene plasmid #228808 | EGFP_SeV_RdRP | addgene full sequence | sequence record 456134 | Addgene NGS Result
GCAGGATATCGGCACCATCCCGGAGATAACTGATAAGTACAGCAGGAATAGATGGTATAGGCCATTCCTA
ACTTGGTTCAGCATCAAATATGACATGCGGTGGATGCAGAAGACCAGACCGGGGGGACCCCTCGATACCT
CTAATTCACATAACCTCCTAGAATGCAAATCATACACTCTAGTAACATACGGAGATCTTGTCATGATACT
GAACAAGTTGACATTGACAGGGTATATCCTAACCCCTGAGCTGGTCTTGATGTATTGTGATGTTGTAGAA
GGAAGGTGGAATATGTCTGCTGCAGGGCATCTAGATAAGAAGTCCATTGGGATAACAAGCAAAGGTGAGG
AATTATGGGAACTAGTGGATTCCCTCTTCTCAAGTCTTGGAGAGGAAATATACAATGTCATCGCACTATT
GGAGCCCCTATCACTTGCTCTCATACAACTAAATGATCCTGTTATACCTCTACGTGGGGCATTTATGAGG
CATGTGTTGACAGAGCTACAGACTGTTTTAACAAGTAGAGACGTGTACACAGATGCTGAAGCAGACACTA
TTGTGGAGTCGTTACTCGCCATTTTCCATGGAACCTCTATTGATGAGAAAGCAGAGATCTTTTCCTTCTT
TAGGACATTTGGCCACCCCAGCTTAGAGGCTGTCACTGCCGCCGACAAGGTAAGGGCCCATATGTATGCA
CAAAAGGCAATAAAGCTTAAGACCCTATACGAGTGTCATGCAGTTTTTTGCACTATCATCATAAATGGGT
ATAGAGAGAGGCATGGCGGACAGTGGCCCCCCTGTGACTTCCCTGATCACGTGTGTCTAGAACTAAGGAA
CGCTCAAGGGTCCAATACGGCAATCTCTTATGAATGTGCTGTAGACAACTATACAAGTTTCATAGGCTTC
AAGTTTCGGAAGTTTATAGAACCACAACTAGATGAAGATCTCACAATATATATGAAAGACAAAGCACTAT
CCCCCAGGAAGGAGGCATGGGACTCTGTATACCCGGATAGTAATCTGTACTATAAAGCCCCAGAGTCTGA
AGAGACCCGGCGGCTTATTGAAGTGTTCATAAATGATGAGAATTTCAACCCAGAAGAAATTATCAATTAT
GTGGAGTCAGGAGATTGGTTGAAAGACGAGGAGTTCAACATCTCGTACAGTCTCAAAGAGAAAGAGATCA
AGCAAGAGGGTCGTCTATTCGCAAAAATGACTTATAAGATGCGAGCCGTACAGGTGCTGGCAGAGACACT
ACTGGCTAAAGGAATAGGAGAGCTATTCAGCGAAAATGGGATGGTTAAAGGAGAGATAGACCTACTTAAA
AGATTGACTACTCTTTCTGTCTCAGGCGTCCCCAGGACTGATTCAGTGTACAATAACTCTAAATCATCAG
AGAAGAGAAACGAAGGCATGGAAAATAAGAACTCTGGGGGGTACTGGGACGAAAAGAAGAGGTCCAGACA
TGAATTCAAGGCAACAGATTCATCAACAGACGGCTATGAAACGTTAAGTTGCTTCCTCACAACAGACCTC
AAGAAATACTGCTTAAACTGGAGATTTGAGAGTACTGCATTGTTTGGTCAGAGATGCAACGAGATATTTG
GCTTCAAGACCTTCTTTAACTGGATGCATCCAGTCCTTGAAAGGTGTACAATATATGTTGGAGATCCTTA
CTGTCCAGTCGCCGACCGGATGCATCGACAACTCCAGGATCATGCAGACTCTGGCATTTTCATACATAAT
CCTAGGGGGGGCATAGAAGGTTACTGCCAGAAGCTGTGGACCTTAATCTCAATCAGTGCAATCCACCTAG
CAGCTGTGAGAGTGGGTGTCAGGGTCTCTGCAATGGTTCAGGGTGACAATCAAGCTATAGCCGTGACATC
AAGAGTACCTGTAGCTCAGACTTACAAGCAGAAGAAAAATCATGTCTATGAGGAGATCACCAAATATTTC
GGTGCTCTAAGACACGTCATGTTTGATGTAGGGCACGAGCTAAAATTGAACGAGACCATCATTAGTAGCA
AGATGTTTGTCTATAGTAAAAGGATATACTATGATGGGAAGATTTTACCACAGTGCCTGAAAGCCTTGAC
CAAGTGTGTATTCTGGTCCGAGACACTGGTAGATGAAAACAGATCTGCTTGTTCGAACATCTCAACATCC
ATAGCAAAAGCTATCGAAAATGGGTATTCTCCTATACTAGGCTACTGCATTGCGTTGTATAAGACCTGTC
AGCAGGTGTGCATATCACTAGGGATGACTATAAATCCAACTATCAGCCCGACCGTAAGAGATCAATACTT
TAAGGGTAAGAATTGGCTGAGATGTGCAGTGTTGATTCCAGCAAATGTTGGAGGATTCAACTACATGTCT
ACATCTAGATGCTTTGTTAGAAATATTGGAGACCCCGCAGTAGCAGCCCTAGCTGATCTCAAAAGATTCA
TCAGAGCGGATCTGTTAGACAAGCAGGTATTATACAGGGTCATGAATCAAGAACCCGGTGACTCTAGTTT
TCTAGATTGGGCTTCAGACCCTTATTCGTGTAACCTCCCGCATTCTCAGAGTATAACTACGATTATAAAG
AATATCACTGCTAGATCTGTGCTGCAGGAATCCCCGAATCCTCTACTGTCTGGTCTCTTCACCGAGACTA
GTGGAGAAGAGGATCTCAACCTGGCCTCGTTCCTTATGGACCGGAAAGTCATCCTGCCGAGAGTGGCTCA
TGAGATCCTGGGTAATTCCTTAACTGGAGTTAGGGAGGCGATTGCAGGGATGCTTGATACGACCAAGTCT
CTAGTGAGAGCCAGCGTTAGGAAAGGAGGATTATCATATGGGATATTGAGGAGGCTTGTCAATTATGATC
TATTGCAGTACGAGACACTGACGGTACCGCGGGCCCGGGATCCACCGGATCTAGATAACTGATCATAATC
AGCCATACCACATTTGTAGAGGTTTTACTTGCTTTAAAAAACCTCCCACACCTCCCCCTGAACCTGAAAC
ATAAAATGAATGCAATTGTTGTTGTTAACTTGTTTATTGCAGCTTATAATGGTTACAAATAAAGCAATAG
CATCACAAATTTCACAAATAAAGCATTTTTTTCACTGCATTCTAGTTGTGGTTTGTCCAAACTCATCAAT
GTATCTTAACGCGTAAATTGTAAGCGTTAATATTTTGTTAAAATTCGCGTTAAATTTTTGTTAAATCAGC
TCATTTTTTAACCAATAGGCCGAAATCGGCAAAATCCCTTATAAATCAAAAGAATAGACCGAGATAGGGT
[37 nt withheld, positions 3291-3327]
AAAGAACGTGGACTCCAACGTCAAAGG
[49 nt withheld, positions 3355-3403]
T
[91 nt withheld, positions 3405-3495]
G
[124 nt withheld, positions 3497-3620]
CAGGTGGCACTTTTCGGGGAAATGTGCGCGGAACCCCTATTTGTTTATTTTTCTAAATACATTCAAATAT
GTATCCGCTCATGAGACAATAACCCTGATAAATGCTTCAATAATATTGAAAAAGGAAGAGTCCTGAGGCG
GAAAGAACCAGCTGTGGAATGTGTGTCAGTTAGGGTGTGGAAAGTCCCCAGGCTCCCCAGCAGGCAGAAG
TATGCAAAGCATGCATCTCAATTAGTCAGCAACCAGGTGTGGAAAGTCCCCAGGCTCCCCAGCAGGCAGA
AGTATGCAAAGCATGCATCTCAATTAGTCAGCAACCATAGTCCCGCCCCTAACTCCGCCCATCCCGCCCC
TAACTCCGCCCAGTTCCGCCCATTCTCCGCCCCATGGCTGACTAATTTTTTTTATTTATGCAGAGGCCGA
GGCCGCCTCGGCCTCTGAGCTATTCCAGAAGTAGTGAGGAGGCTTTTTTGGAGGCCTAGGCTTTTGCAAA
GATCGATCAAGAGACAGGATGAGGATCGTTTCGCATGATTGAACAAGATGGATTGCACGCAGGTTCTCCG
GCCGCTTGGGTGGAGAGGCTATTCGGCTATGACTGGGCACAACAGACAATCGGCTGCTCTGATGCCGCCG
TGTTCCGGCTGTCAGCGCAGGGGCGCCCGGTTCTTTTTGTCAAGACCGACCTGTCCGGTGCCCTGAATGA
ACTGCAAGACGAGGCAGCGCGGCTATCGTGGCTGGCCACGACGGGCGTTCCTTGCGCAGCTGTGCTCGAC
GTTGTCACTGAAGCGGGAAGGGACTGGCTGCTATTGGGCGAAGTGCCGGGGCAGGATCTCCTGTCATCTC
ACCTTGCTCCTGCCGAGAAAGTATCCATCATGGCTGATGCAATGCGGCGGCTGCATACGCTTGATCCGGC
TACCTGCCCATTCGACCACCAAGCGAAACATCGCATCGAGCGAGCACGTACTCGGATGGAAGCCGGTCTT
GTCGATCAGGATGATCTGGACGAAGAGCATCAGGGGCTCGCGCCAGCCGAACTGTTCGCCAGGCTCAAGG
CGAGCATGCCCGACGGCGAGGATCTCGTCGTGACCCATGGCGATGCCTGCTTGCCGAATATCATGGTGGA
AAATGGCCGCTTTTCTGGATTCATCGACTGTGGCCGGCTGGGTGTGGCGGACCGCTATCAGGACATAGCG
TTGGCTACCCGTGATATTGCTGAAGAGCTTGGCGGCGAATGGGCTGACCGCTTCCTCGTGCTTTACGGTA
TCGCCGCTCCCGATTCGCAGCGCATCGCCTTCTATCGCCTTCTTGACGAGTTCTTCTGAGCGGGACTCTG
GGGTTCGAAATGACCGACCAAGCGACGCCCAACCTGCCATCACGAGATTTCGATTCCACCGCCGCCTTCT
ATGAAAGGTTGGGCTTCGGAATCGTTTTCCGGGACGCCGGCTGGATGATCCTCCAGCGCGGGGATCTCAT
GCTGGAGTTCTTCGCCCACCCTAGGGGGAGGCTAACTGAAACACGGAAGGAGACAATACCGGAAGGAACC
CGCGCTATGACGGCAATAAAAAGACAGAATAAAACGCACGGTGTTGGGTCGTTTGTTCATAAACGCGGGG
TTCGGTCCCAGGGCTGGCACTCTGTCGATACCCCACCGAGACCCCATTGGGGCCAATACGCCCGCGTTTC
TTCCTTTTCCCCACCCCACCCCCCAAGTTCGGGTGAAGGCCCAGGGCTCGCAGCCAACGTCGGGGCGGCA
GGCCCTGCCATAGCCTCAGGTTACTCATATATACTTTAGATTGATTTAAAACTTCATTTTTAATTTAAAA
GGATCTAGGTGAAGATCCTTTTTGATAATCTCATGACCAAAATCCCTTAACGTGAGTTTTCGTTCCACTG
AGCGTCAGACCCCGTAGAAAAGATCAAAGGATCTTCTTGAGATCCTTTTTTTCTGCGCGTAATCTGCTGC
TTGCAAACAAAAAAACCACCGCTACCAGCGGTGGTTTGTTTGCCGGATCAAGAGCTACCAACTCTTTTTC
CGAAGGTAACTGGCTTCAGCAGAGCGCAGATACCAAATACTGTTCTTCTAGTGTAGCCGTAGTTAGGCCA
CCACTTCAAGAACTCTGTAGCACCGCCTACATACCTCGCTCTGCTAATCCTGTTACCAGTGGCTGCTGCC
AGTGGCGATAAGTCGTGTCTTACCGGGTTGGACTCAAGACGATAGTTACCGGATAAGGCGCAGCGGTCGG
GCTGAACGGGGGGTTCGTGCACACAGCCCAGCTTGGAGCGAACGACCTACACCGAACTGAGATACCTACA
GCGTGAGCTATGAGAAAGCGCCACGCTTCCCGAAGGGAGAAAGGCGGACAGGTATCCGGTAAGCGGCAGG
GTCGGAACAGGAGAGCGCACGAGGGAGCTTCCAGGGGGAAACGCCTGGTATCTTTATAGTCCTGTCGGGT
TTCGCCACCTCTGACTTGAGCGTCGATTTTTGTGATGCTCGTCAGGGGGGCGGAGCCTATGGAAAAACGC
CAGCAACGCGGCCTTTTTACGGTTCCTGGCCTTTTGCTGGCCTTTTGCTCACATGTTCTTTCCTGCGTTA
TCCCCTGATTCTGTGGATAACCGTATTACCGCCATGCATTAGTTATTAATAGTAATCAATTACGGGGTCA
TTAGTTCATAGCCCATATATGGAGTTCCGCGTTACATAACTTACGGTAAATGGCCCGCCTGGCTGACCGC
CCAACGACCCCCGCCCATTGACGTCAATAATGACGTATGTTCCCATAGTAACGCCAATAGGGACTTTCCA
TTGACGTCAATGGGTGGAGTATTTACGGTAAACTGCCCACTTGGCAGTACATCAAGTGTATCATATGCCA
AGTACGCCCCCTATTGACGTCAATGACGGTAAATGGCCCGCCTGGCATTATGCCCAGTACATGACCTTAT
GGGACTTTCCTACTTGGCAGTACATCTACGTATTAGTCATCGCTATTACCATGGTGATGCGGTTTTGGCA
GTACATCAATGGGCGTGGATAGCGGTTTGACTCACGGGGATTTCCAAGTCTCCACCCCATTGACGTCAAT
GGGAGTTTGTTTTGGCACCAAAATCAACGGGACTTTCCAAAATGTCGTAACAACTCCGCCCCATTGACGC
AAATGGGCGGTAGGCGTGTACGGTGGGAGGTCTATATAAGCAGAGCTGGTTTAGTGAACCGTCAGATCCG
CTAGCGCTACCGGTCGCCACCATGGTGAGCAAGGGCGAGGAGCTGTTCACCGGGGTGGTGCCCATCCTGG
TCGAGCTGGACGGCGACGTAAACGGCCACAAGTTCAGCGTGTCCGGCGAGGGCGAGGGCGATGCCACCTA
CGGCAAGCTGACCCTGAAGTTCATCTGCACCACCGGCAAGCTGCCCGTGCCCTGGCCCACCCTCGTGACC
ACCCTGACCTACGGCGTGCAGTGCTTCAGCCGCTACCCCGACCACATGAAGCAGCACGACTTCTTCAAGT
CCGCCATGCCCGAAGGCTACGTCCAGGAGCGCACCATCTTCTTCAAGGACGACGGCAACTACAAGACCCG
CGCCGAGGTGAAGTTCGAGGGCGACACCCTGGTGAACCGCATCGAGCTGAAGGGCATCGACTTCAAGGAG
GACGGCAACATCCTGGGGCACAAGCTGGAGTACAACTACAACAGCCACAACGTCTATATCATGGCCGACA
AGCAGAAGAACGGCATCAAGGTGAACTTCAAGATCCGCCACAACATCGAGGACGGCAGCGTGCAGCTCGC
CGACCACTACCAGCAGAACACCCCCATCGGCGACGGCCCCGTGCTGCTGCCCGACAACCACTACCTGAGC
ACCCAGTCCGCCCTGAGCAAAGACCCCAACGAGAAGCGCGATCACATGGTCCTGCTGGAGTTCGTGACCG
CCGCCGGGATCACTCTCGGCATGGACGAGCTGTACAAGTCCGGACTCAGATCTCGAGCTCAAGCTTCGAA
TTCTGCAGTCGACGCCACCATGGACGGGCAAGAGTCCTCCCAAAACCCTTCTGACATACTCTATCCAGAA
TGCCACCTGAACTCTCCCATAGTCAGGGGGAAGATAGCACAGTTGCACGTCTTGTTAGATGTGAACCAGC
CCTACAGACTGAAGGACGACAGCATAATAAATATTACAAAGCACAAAATTAGGAACGGAGGATTGTCCCC
CCGTCAAATTAAGATCAGGTCTCTGGGTAAGGCTCTTCAACGCACAATAAAGGATTTAGACCGATACACG
TTTGAACCGTACCCAACCTACTCTCAGGAATTACTTAGGCTTGATATACCAGAGATATGTGACAAAATCC
GATCCGTCTTCGCGGTCTCGGATCGGCTGACCAGGGAGTTATCTAGTGGGTTCCAGGATCTTTGGTTGAA
TATCTTCAAGCAACTAGGCAATATAGAAGGAAGAGAGGGGTACGATCCGTT
